>Addgene plasmid #23267 | PLK3 335-646-pEGFP | addgene partial sequence | sequence record 29130 | 23267 with EGFP-N
GCTCCTCGCCCTTGCTCACCATGGTGGCGATGGATCCGGCTGGGCTGCGGTCCCGGAGCAGGCGCAGAGC
ATAGCGGAGTCGCTGCCGCAGGTCTGGAGAGCAGCCCAGCTGCCGAAGGTGGGAAGCGAGGTAAGTACAA
GCACTACGATTTCGGGCCACAAAAGTCACAAGGAGGGGCTCCCAGCCACTGAGAATCAGCTTGGTGTGGT
CCCCGTAGAAGTTCACCTGGACAGTGCCATCACTAAACAGCATGAGGAGAGCCTGATCCGTCTTGACCCA
CTGCAGCAGCAAGGGCGGAGCAGGTACCTCTACCTCTTCCACACTGGGCAGATCTCCACCCTTCATGAGG
TGCTGCTCCATGTAGGAGGCGAAGTACCGCAGGATACCCAGCTGAGGCTGCAGGGCCCGGGGCACAGCAC
CCACGGAGAAGGAGAAGTGCTTTGTGCTGGTGGGATTGTAGTGCACAGTCTTTCTGTTGGCCGACAGGGC
CATATGTGTGCCATCGTTGAAGAGCACAGCCACACGGCGGCTGGACAGTTGATACCCAAAGCCGAACTTA
TTGGAGTAGTCAACCCACTTGCTGACCCACACCAGAGGCTCTGGCTGGGCCAGGGGGGCCGGGTTCTGTT
CCGCTGGGGGCATGAAGGCTATACAATTTCTCAGAGCACAAAGGGCTGACTCCACTACTGTGGCCACAGT
CAGACCTTCTTCAAATCCATCTCCACTGCTTGCCAGTGTCCCACGGGGTGAGCTGTCTTCAGGTGCTGTC
TCTACCAGGCTGA
