[The description below was written by a language model from this plasmid's Addgene catalogue record.]
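Description:
PLK3 335-646-pEGFP is a mammalian expression plasmid built on the Clontech pEGFP-N3 backbone (about 4.7 kb without insert). It carries a fragment of human Polo-like kinase 3 (PLK3, also known as CNK, FNK or PRK). The insert is recorded as encoding amino acids 335-646, the C-terminal part of the protein rather than the full-length kinase. In Polo-like kinases this region generally contains the polo-box domain rather than the N-terminal catalytic domain, although the record does not annotate domains. The listed insert size of 1938 bp is larger than a fragment of roughly 312 residues would need and is closer to a full-length coding sequence, so this figure should be treated with caution. The fragment was cloned by restriction enzymes upstream of EGFP, so the protein is expressed with EGFP fused to its C terminus.

The record does not name the promoter. The CMV-F sequencing primer is consistent with the CMV immediate-early promoter that normally drives expression in pEGFP-N vectors, and the EGFP-N primer reads back from the reporter across the fusion junction. The plasmid is propagated in E. coli under kanamycin selection. The neomycin resistance marker allows G418 selection of stably transfected mammalian cells. Copy number is not recorded, and no feature table was supplied, so other backbone elements cannot be confirmed.

The associated study examined PLK3 as a tumour suppressor and a negative regulator of HIF-1 alpha under hypoxia. A fluorescently tagged truncation like this one is suited to comparing the localisation and activity of the non-catalytic C-terminal region with those of full-length PLK3 or other PLK3 fragments in transfected cells.
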