Addgene plasmid #23267: PLK3 335-646-pEGFP
Depositing lab: Wei Dai. Depositing organization: NYU Grossman School of Medicine. Publication: Polo-like kinase 3 functions as a tumor suppressor and is a negative regulator of hypoxia-inducible factor-1 alpha under hypoxic conditions. Yang Y, Bai J, Shen R, Brown SA, Komissarova E, Huang Y, Jiang N, Alberts GF, Costa M, Lu L, Winkles JA, Dai W. Cancer Res. 2008 Jun 1. 68(11):4077-85. 10.1158/0008-5472.CAN-07-6182 PubMed 18519666.
Backbone
  Vector backbone: pEGFP-N3
  Backbone manufacturer: Clontech
  Backbone size w/o insert (bp): 4700
  Vector type: Mammalian Expression
  Selectable markers: Neomycin (select with G418)
Growth in bacteria
  Bacterial resistance: Kanamycin, 50 μg/mL
  Growth temperature: 37°C
  Growth strain: DH5alpha
  Copy number: Unknown
Gene/Insert
  Gene/Insert name: PLK3 (alt names: CNK; FNK; PRK)
  Species: H. sapiens (human)
  Insert size (bp): 1938
  Mutation: aa 335-646
  Entrez Gene: PLK3 (a.k.a. CNK, FNK, PLK-3, PRK)
  Tag / fusion protein: pEGFP (C terminal on backbone)
  Cloning method: Restriction Enzyme
  Sequencing primers: 5′ CMV-F; 3′ EGFP-N
Terms and licenses: Academic/Nonprofit Terms; Industry Terms: Not Available to Industry
How to cite: PLK3 335-646-pEGFP was a gift from Wei Dai (Addgene plasmid # 23267 ; http://n2t.net/addgene:23267 ; RRID:Addgene_23267)
